Addgene plasmid #224492: pME-myr-mTagBFP2-Flag (JDW 1183)
Purpose: Gateway compatible middle entry clone containing a Myristoylated mTagBP2 with a c-terminal Flag tag (cell membrane BFP marker)
Depositing lab: Joshua Wythe. Depositing organization: University of Virginia. Publication: Multisite Assembly of Gateway Induced Clones (MAGIC): a flexible cloning toolbox with diverse applications in vertebrate model systems. Gillespie W, Zhang Y, Ruiz OE, Cerda J, Ortiz-Guzman J, Turner WD, Largoza G, Sherman M, Mosser LE, Fujimoto E, Chien CB, Kwan KM, Arenkiel BR, Devine WP, Wythe JD. bioRxiv [Preprint]. 2024 Jul 13:2024.07.13.603267. doi: 10.1101/2024.07.13.603267. PubMed 39026881.
Backbone
  Vector backbone: pDONR221
  Vector type: Gateway cloning
Growth in bacteria
  Bacterial resistance: Kanamycin, 50 μg/mL
  Growth temperature: 37°C
  Growth strain: DH5alpha
  Copy number: High Copy
Gene/Insert
  Gene/Insert name: myr-mTagBFP2-Flag
  Species: Synthetic
  Cloning method: Gateway Cloning
Terms and licenses: Academic/Nonprofit Terms; Industry Terms: Not Available to Industry
Depositor comments: Please visit https://doi.org/10.1101/2024.07.13.603267 for bioRxiv preprint.
How to cite: pME-myr-mTagBFP2-Flag (JDW 1183) was a gift from Joshua Wythe (Addgene plasmid # 224492 ; http://n2t.net/addgene:224492 ; RRID:Addgene_224492)
