[The description below was written by a language model from this plasmid's Addgene catalogue record and pLannotate feature annotations shown in this document.]
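Description:
pME-myr-mTagBFP2-Flag (JDW 1183) is a Gateway middle entry clone built on the pDONR221 backbone, about 3.4 kb in the sequenced record. It is maintained in E. coli as a high-copy plasmid through a ColE1/pUC-type origin and is selected with kanamycin via the aminoglycoside phosphotransferase (KanR) gene. As is typical of pDONR-derived entry clones, rrnB T1 and T2 transcription terminators sit upstream of the recombination cassette to shield the insert from read-through transcription. A T7 promoter lies just outside attL2, and the short lacI and lacZα fragments annotated nearby are backbone remnants rather than functional genes.

The payload is a synthetic open reading frame flanked by attL1 and attL2 sites. It encodes the blue fluorescent protein mTagBFP2 (annotated by the software as TagBFP, from which it derives) with an N-terminal myristoylation signal and a C-terminal Flag epitope tag. The myristoylation motif directs lipid modification that anchors the protein to cellular membranes, so the fusion acts as a blue marker of the cell membrane, and the Flag tag allows antibody-based detection. The feature table does not separately annotate the myristoylation signal or the Flag tag. A short gap precedes the fluorescent protein and a region called as a multiple cloning site follows it, and these may correspond to those elements.

The entry clone carries no eukaryotic promoter or polyadenylation signal of its own. It is meant to be combined by LR recombination with 5′ and 3′ entry clones and a destination vector in multisite Gateway assembly, with those partner modules supplying the promoter and other expression elements. It belongs to a modular cloning toolbox for vertebrate model systems.
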