Features (pLannotate 1.2.2; 11 found; start..end, strand, type, name):
    121..213     +  CDS            lacI (fragment): lac repressor; lacI; The lac repressor binds to the lac operator to inhibit transcription in E. coli. This inhibition can be relieved by adding lactose or isopropyl-β-D-thiogalactopyranoside (IPTG).
    268..295     -  terminator     rrnB T2 terminator: transcription terminator T2 from the E. coli rrnB gene
    427..470     +  terminator     rrnB T1 terminator: Escherichia coli rrnB; transcription terminator T1 from the E. coli rrnB gene
    517..553     -  CDS            lacZα (fragment): LacZα fragment of β-galactosidase; lacZ fragment
    569..668     +  protein_bind   attL1: mutant version of attL; recombination site for the Gateway® LR reaction LR Clonase™
    705..1403    +  CDS            TagBFP: TagBFP is a basic (constitutively fluorescent) blue fluorescent protein published in 2008, derived from Entacmaea quadricolor. It is reported to be a very rapidly-maturing monomer with very low acid sensitivity.
   1404..1469    +  misc_feature   MCS: multiple cloning site
   1517..1616    -  protein_bind   attL2: mutant version of attL; recombination site for the Gateway® LR reaction LR Clonase™
   1634..1652    -  promoter       T7 promoter: promoter for bacteriophage T7 RNA polymerase
   1786..2595    +  CDS            KanR: aminoglycoside phosphotransferase; aph(3')-Ia; confers resistance to kanamycin in bacteria or G418 (Geneticin®) in eukaryotes
   2742..3330    +  rep_origin     ori: high-copy-number ColE1/pMB1/pBR322/pUC origin of replication
>Addgene plasmid #224492 | pME-myr-mTagBFP2-Flag (JDW 1183) | addgene full sequence | sequence record 447070 | Addgene NGS Result
CTTTCCTGCGTTATCCCCTGATTCTGTGGATAACCGTATTACCGCCTTTGAGTGAGCTGATACCGCTCGC
CGCAGCCGAACGACCGAGCGCAGCGAGTCAGTGAGCGAGGAAGCGGAAGAGCGCCCAATACGCAAACCGC
CTCTCCCCGCGCGTTGGCCGATTCATTAATGCAGCTGGCACGACAGGTTTCCCGACTGGAAAGCGGGCAG
TGAGCGCAACGCAATTAATACGCGTACCGCTAGCCAGGAAGAGTTTGTAGAAACGCAAAAAGGCCATCCG
TCAGGATGGCCTTCTGCTTAGTTTGATGCCTGGCAGTTTATGGCGGGCGTCCTGCCCGCCACCCTCCGGG
CCGTTGCTTCACAACGTTCAAATCCGCTCCCGGCGGATTTGTCCTACTCAGGAGAGCGTTCACCGACAAA
CAACAGATAAAACGAAAGGCCCAGTCTTCCGACTGAGCCTTTCGTTTTATTTGATGCCTGGCAGTTCCCT
ACTCTCGCGTTAACGCTAGCATGGATGTTTTCCCAGTCACGACGTTGTAAAACGACGGCCAGTCTTAAGC
TCGGGCCCCAAATAATGATTTTATTTTGACTGATAGTGACCTGTTCGTTGCAACAAATTGATGAGCAATG
CTTTTTTATAATGCCAACTTTGTACAAAAAAGCAGGCTTTAAACGCCACCATGGGTTGCTGTTTCTCCAA
GACCATGAGCGAGCTGATTAAGGAGAACATGCACATGAAGCTGTACATGGAGGGCACCGTGGACAACCAT
CACTTCAAGTGCACATCCGAGGGCGAAGGCAAGCCCTACGAGGGCACCCAGACCATGAGAATCAAGGTGG
TCGAGGGCGGCCCTCTCCCCTTCGCCTTCGACATCCTGGCTACTAGCTTCCTCTACGGCAGCAAGACCTT
CATCAACCACACCCAGGGCATCCCCGACTTCTTCAAGCAGTCCTTCCCTGAGGGCTTCACATGGGAGAGA
GTCACCACATACGAAGACGGGGGCGTGCTGACCGCTACCCAGGACACCAGCCTCCAGGACGGCTGCCTCA
TCTACAACGTCAAGATCAGAGGGGTGAACTTCACATCCAACGGCCCTGTGATGCAGAAGAAAACACTCGG
CTGGGAGGCCTTCACCGAGACGCTGTACCCCGCTGACGGCGGCCTGGAAGGCAGAAACGACATGGCCCTG
AAGCTCGTGGGCGGGAGCCATCTGATCGCAAACATCAAGACCACATATAGATCCAAGAAACCCGCTAAGA
ACCTCAAGATGCCTGGCGTCTACTATGTGGACTACAGACTGGAAAGAATCAAGGAGGCCAACAACGAGAC
CTACGTCGAGCAGCACGAGGTGGCAGTGGCCAGATACTGCGACCTCCCTAGCAAACTGGGACACAAGCTT
AATTCCGGACTCAGATCTCGAGCTCAAGCTTCGAATTCTGCAGTCGACGGTACCGCGGGCCCGGGATCCA
CCGGATCTAGAGACTACAAAGACGATGACGACAAGTAGCCATCTAGACCCAGCTTTCTTGTACAAAGTTG
GCATTATAAGAAAGCATTGCTTATCAATTTGTTGCAACGAACAGGTCACTATCAGTCAAAATAAAATCAT
TATTTGCCATCCAGCTGATATCCCCTATAGTGAGTCGTATTACATGGTCATAGCTGTTTCCTGGCAGCTC
TGGCCCGTGTCTCAAAATCTCTGATGTTACATTGCACAAGATAAAAATATATCATCATGAACAATAAAAC
TGTCTGCTTACATAAACAGTAATACAAGGGGTGTTATGAGCCATATTCAACGGGAAACGTCGAGGCCGCG
ATTAAATTCCAACATGGATGCTGATTTATATGGGTATAAATGGGCTCGCGATAATGTCGGGCAATCAGGT
GCGACAATCTATCGCTTGTATGGGAAGCCCGATGCGCCAGAGTTGTTTCTGAAACATGGCAAAGGTAGCG
TTGCCAATGATGTTACAGATGAGATGGTCAGACTAAACTGGCTGACGGAATTTATGCCTCTTCCGACCAT
CAAGCATTTTATCCGTACTCCTGATGATGCATGGTTACTCACCACTGCGATCCCCGGAAAAACAGCATTC
CAGGTATTAGAAGAATATCCTGATTCAGGTGAAAATATTGTTGATGCGCTGGCAGTGTTCCTGCGCCGGT
TGCATTCGATTCCTGTTTGTAATTGTCCTTTTAACAGCGATCGCGTATTTCGTCTCGCTCAGGCGCAATC
ACGAATGAATAACGGTTTGGTTGATGCGAGTGATTTTGATGACGAGCGTAATGGCTGGCCTGTTGAACAA
GTCTGGAAAGAAATGCATAAACTTTTGCCATTCTCACCGGATTCAGTCGTCACTCATGGTGATTTCTCAC
TTGATAACCTTATTTTTGACGAGGGGAAATTAATAGGTTGTATTGATGTTGGACGAGTCGGAATCGCAGA
CCGATACCAGGATCTTGCCATCCTATGGAACTGCCTCGGTGAGTTTTCTCCTTCATTACAGAAACGGCTT
TTTCAAAAATATGGTATTGATAATCCTGATATGAATAAATTGCAGTTTCATTTGATGCTCGATGAGTTTT
TCTAATCAGAATTGGTTAATTGGTTGTAACACTGGCAGAGCATTACGCTGACTTGACGGGACGGCGCAAG
CTCATGACCAAAATCCCTTAACGTGAGTTACGCGTCGTTCCACTGAGCGTCAGACCCCGTAGAAAAGATC
AAAGGATCTTCTTGAGATCCTTTTTTTCTGCGCGTAATCTGCTGCTTGCAAACAAAAAAACCACCGCTAC
CAGCGGTGGTTTGTTTGCCGGATCAAGAGCTACCAACTCTTTTTCCGAAGGTAACTGGCTTCAGCAGAGC
GCAGATACCAAATACTGTTCTTCTAGTGTAGCCGTAGTTAGGCCACCACTTCAAGAACTCTGTAGCACCG
CCTACATACCTCGCTCTGCTAATCCTGTTACCAGTGGCTGCTGCCAGTGGCGATAAGTCGTGTCTTACCG
GGTTGGACTCAAGACGATAGTTACCGGATAAGGCGCAGCGGTCGGGCTGAACGGGGGGTTCGTGCACACA
GCCCAGCTTGGAGCGAACGACCTACACCGAACTGAGATACCTACAGCGTGAGCTATGAGAAAGCGCCACG
CTTCCCGAAGGGAGAAAGGCGGACAGGTATCCGGTAAGCGGCAGGGTCGGAACAGGAGAGCGCACGAGGG
AGCTTCCAGGGGGAAACGCCTGGTATCTTTATAGTCCTGTCGGGTTTCGCCACCTCTGACTTGAGCGTCG
ATTTTTGTGATGCTCGTCAGGGGGGCGGAGCCTATGGAAAAACGCCAGCAACGCGGCCTTTTTACGGTTC
CTGGCCTTTTGCTGGCCTTTTGCTCACATGTT
